Addgene plasmid #74509: pcFLAG-FYN-WT
Purpose: Overexpression of FYN in mammalian cells
Depositing lab: Lars Rönnstrand. Depositing organization: Lund University. Publication: FYN expression potentiates FLT3-ITD induced STAT5 signaling in acute myeloid leukemia. Chougule RA, Kazi JU, Ronnstrand L. Oncotarget. 2016 Feb 2. doi: 10.18632/oncotarget.7128. PubMed 26848862.
Backbone
  Vector backbone: pcFLAG
  Backbone manufacturer: this lab, modified from pcDNA3
  Vector type: Mammalian Expression
  Selectable markers: Neomycin (select with G418)
Growth in bacteria
  Bacterial resistance: Ampicillin, 100 μg/mL
  Growth temperature: 37°C
  Growth strain: DH5alpha
  Copy number: High Copy
Gene/Insert
  Gene/Insert name: FYN
  Species: H. sapiens (human)
  Entrez Gene: FYN (a.k.a. SLK, SYN, p59-FYN)
  Promoter: CMV
  Tag / fusion protein: FLAG (C terminal on backbone)
  Cloning method: Restriction Enzyme; 5′ cloning site unknown (unknown if destroyed); 3′ cloning site unknown (unknown if destroyed)
  Sequencing primers: 5′ CMV-F; 3′ BGHrev
Terms and licenses: Academic/Nonprofit Terms; Industry Terms: Not Available to Industry
Depositor comments: The depositor notes that a BamHI restriction site was inserted following the start codon of FYN. This site does not affect plasmid function.
How to cite: pcFLAG-FYN-WT was a gift from Lars Rönnstrand (Addgene plasmid # 74509 ; http://n2t.net/addgene:74509 ; RRID:Addgene_74509)
