[The description below was written by a language model from this plasmid's Addgene catalogue record and pLannotate feature annotations shown in this document.]
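Description:
pcFLAG-FYN-WT is a mammalian expression plasmid for overexpressing wild-type human FYN, a Src-family non-receptor tyrosine kinase, with a C-terminal FLAG epitope tag. The backbone, pcFLAG, is a laboratory-made derivative of pcDNA3 in which the FLAG coding sequence sits in the vector downstream of the cloning site, so that the inserted open reading frame reads through into the tag. In E. coli the plasmid is maintained at high copy from a ColE1/pUC-type origin and selected through the β-lactamase (ampicillin resistance) gene. An f1 origin is also present, a standard pcDNA3 element that allows single-stranded DNA production.

Expression of FYN-FLAG is driven by the human cytomegalovirus immediate-early enhancer and promoter and terminated by the bovine growth hormone polyadenylation signal. A T7 promoter between the CMV promoter and the insert permits in vitro transcription. The depositor notes that a BamHI site was introduced directly after the FYN start codon and does not affect function; the cloning sites themselves are not recorded. A separate cassette, consisting of the SV40 early promoter, the neomycin phosphotransferase gene and an SV40 poly(A) signal, allows G418 selection of stably transfected cells. Several short annotations in the feature table (an HIV-1 LTR fragment, ble, lacI and RSF ori fragments, and lac promoter/operator remnants) are small partial matches, most likely backbone remnants or incidental similarity rather than functional parts.

The construct is suited to transient or stable FYN overexpression, with the FLAG tag enabling detection or immunoprecipitation. The associated work examined how FYN expression influences FLT3-ITD-driven STAT5 signalling in acute myeloid leukaemia.
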