Features (pLannotate 1.2.2; 22 found; start..end, strand, type, name):
      1..589     -  rep_origin     ori: high-copy-number ColE1/pMB1/pBR322/pUC origin of replication
    760..1620    -  CDS            AmpR: β-lactamase; bla; confers resistance to ampicillin, carbenicillin, and related antibiotics
   1621..1725    -  promoter       AmpR promoter: bla
   1784..1836    -  misc_feature   bom (fragment): basis of mobility region from pBR322
   1991..2370    +  enhancer       CMV enhancer: human cytomegalovirus immediate early enhancer
   2371..2574    +  promoter       CMV promoter: human cytomegalovirus (CMV) immediate early promoter
   2570..2603    +  LTR            5' LTR (truncated) (fragment): truncated 5' long terminal repeat (LTR) from HIV-1
   2619..2637    +  promoter       T7 promoter: promoter for bacteriophage T7 RNA polymerase
   2706..4148    +  CDS            FYN (fragment): FYN_HUMAN - Experimental evidence at protein level: Swiss-Prot protein existence level 1. Non-receptor tyrosine-protein kinase that plays a role in many biological processes including regulation of cell growth and survival, cell adhesion, integrin-mediated signaling, cytoskeletal remodeling, cell motility, immune response and axon guidance. Inactive FYN is phosphorylated on its C-terminal tail within the catalytic domain. Following activation by PKA, the protein subsequently associates with PTK2/FAK1, allowing PTK2/FAK1 phosphorylation, activation and targeting to focal adhesions. Involved in
   4158..4178    +  CDS            FLAG (fragment): FLAG® epitope tag, followed by an enterokinase cleavage site
   4231..4455    +  polyA_signal   bGH poly(A) signal: bovine growth hormone polyadenylation signal
   4459..4480    +  promoter       SV40 promoter (fragment): SV40 enhancer and early promoter
   4501..4929    +  rep_origin     f1 ori (sequence partly withheld): f1 bacteriophage origin of replication; arrow indicates direction of (+) strand synthesis
   4943..5272    +  promoter       SV40 promoter: SV40 enhancer and early promoter
   5339..6130    +  CDS            neo: KKA2_KLEPN - Also known as kan, nptII. Experimental evidence at protein level: Swiss-Prot protein existence level 1. Resistance to kanamycin, neomycin, paromomycin, ribostamycin, butirosin and gentamicin B. From Klebsiella pneumoniae.
   6154..6312    +  CDS            ble (fragment): BLE_KLEPN - Experimental evidence at protein level: Swiss-Prot protein existence level 1. Binding protein with a strong affinity to the bleomycin family of antibiotics. Binds to CL990; an antimitotic-antibiotic compound. From Klebsiella pneumoniae.
   6307..6428    +  polyA_signal   SV40 poly(A) signal: SV40 polyadenylation signal
   6501..6517    -  protein_bind   lac operator: The lac repressor binds to the lac operator to inhibit transcription in E. coli. This inhibition can be relieved by adding lactose or isopropyl-β-D-thiogalactopyranoside (IPTG). lac repressor encoded by lacI
   6525..6555    -  promoter       lac promoter: promoter for the E. coli lac operon
   6570..6591    -  protein_bind   CAP binding site: CAP binding activates transcription in the presence of cAMP. E. coli catabolite activator protein
   6604..6696    -  CDS            lacI (fragment): lac repressor; lacI; The lac repressor binds to the lac operator to inhibit transcription in E. coli. This inhibition can be relieved by adding lactose or isopropyl-β-D-thiogalactopyranoside (IPTG).
   6698..6831    -  rep_origin     RSF ori (fragment): Plasmids containing the RSF 1030 origin of replication can be propagated in E. coli cells that contain additional plasmids with compatible origins.
>Addgene plasmid #74509 | pcFLAG-FYN-WT | addgene full sequence | sequence record 251597 | Addgene NGS Result
TTTCCATAGGCTCCGCCCCCCTGACGAGCATCACAAAAATCGACGCTCAAGTCAGAGGTGGCGAAACCCG
ACAGGACTATAAAGATACCAGGCGTTTCCCCCTGGAAGCTCCCTCGTGCGCTCTCCTGTTCCGACCCTGC
CGCTTACCGGATACCTGTCCGCCTTTCTCCCTTCGGGAAGCGTGGCGCTTTCTCATAGCTCACGCTGTAG
GTATCTCAGTTCGGTGTAGGTCGTTCGCTCCAAGCTGGGCTGTGTGCACGAACCCCCCGTTCAGCCCGAC
CGCTGCGCCTTATCCGGTAACTATCGTCTTGAGTCCAACCCGGTAAGACACGACTTATCGCCACTGGCAG
CAGCCACTGGTAACAGGATTAGCAGAGCGAGGTATGTAGGCGGTGCTACAGAGTTCTTGAAGTGGTGGCC
TAACTACGGCTACACTAGAAGAACAGTATTTGGTATCTGCGCTCTGCTGAAGCCAGTTACCTTCGGAAAA
AGAGTTGGTAGCTCTTGATCCGGCAAACAAACCACCGCTGGTAGCGGTGGTTTTTTTGTTTGCAAGCAGC
AGATTACGCGCAGAAAAAAAGGATCTCAAGAAGATCCTTTGATCTTTTCTACGGGGTCTGACGCTCAGTG
GAACGAAAACTCACGTTAAGGGATTTTGGTCATGAGATTATCAAAAAGGATCTTCACCTAGATCCTTTTA
AATTAAAAATGAAGTTTTAAATCAATCTAAAGTATATATGAGTAAACTTGGTCTGACAGTTACCAATGCT
TAATCAGTGAGGCACCTATCTCAGCGATCTGTCTATTTCGTTCATCCATAGTTGCCTGACTCCCCGTCGT
GTAGATAACTACGATACGGGAGGGCTTACCATCTGGCCCCAGTGCTGCAATGATACCGCGAGACCCACGC
TCACCGGCTCCAGATTTATCAGCAATAAACCAGCCAGCCGGAAGGGCCGAGCGCAGAAGTGGTCCTGCAA
CTTTATCCGCCTCCATCCAGTCTATTAATTGTTGCCGGGAAGCTAGAGTAAGTAGTTCGCCAGTTAATAG
TTTGCGCAACGTTGTTGCCATTGCTACAGGCATCGTGGTGTCACGCTCGTCGTTTGGTATGGCTTCATTC
AGCTCCGGTTCCCAACGATCAAGGCGAGTTACATGATCCCCCATGTTGTGCAAAAAAGCGGTTAGCTCCT
TCGGTCCTCCGATCGTTGTCAGAAGTAAGTTGGCCGCAGTGTTATCACTCATGGTTATGGCAGCACTGCA
TAATTCTCTTACTGTCATGCCATCCGTAAGATGCTTTTCTGTGACTGGTGAGTACTCAACCAAGTCATTC
TGAGAATAGTGTATGCGGCGACCGAGTTGCTCTTGCCCGGCGTCAATACGGGATAATACCGCGCCACATA
GCAGAACTTTAAAAGTGCTCATCATTGGAAAACGTTCTTCGGGGCGAAAACTCTCAAGGATCTTACCGCT
GTTGAGATCCAGTTCGATGTAACCCACTCGTGCACCCAACTGATCTTCAGCATCTTTTACTTTCACCAGC
GTTTCTGGGTGAGCAAAAACAGGAAGGCAAAATGCCGCAAAAAAGGGAATAAGGGCGACACGGAAATGTT
GAATACTCATACTCTTCCTTTTTCAATATTATTGAAGCATTTATCAGGGTTATTGTCTCATGAGCGGATA
CATATTTGAATGTATTTAGAAAAATAAACAAATAGGGGTTCCGCGCACATTTCCCCGAAAAGTGCCACCT
GACGTCGACGGATCGGGAGATCTCCCGATCCCCTATGGTGCACTCTCAGTACAATCTGCTCTGATGCCGC
ATAGTTAAGCCAGTATCTGCTCCCTGCTTGTGTGTTGGAGGTCGCTGAGTAGTGCGCGAGCAAAATTTAA
GCTACAACAAGGCAAGGCTTGACCGACAATTGCATGAAGAATCTGCTTAGGGTTAGGCGTTTTGCGCTGC
TTCGCGATGTACGGGCCAGATATACGCGTTGACATTGATTATTGACTAGTTATTAATAGTAATCAATTAC
GGGGTCATTAGTTCATAGCCCATATATGGAGTTCCGCGTTACATAACTTACGGTAAATGGCCCGCCTGGC
TGACCGCCCAACGACCCCCGCCCATTGACGTCAATAATGACGTATGTTCCCATAGTAACGCCAATAGGGA
CTTTCCATTGACGTCAATGGGTGGAGTATTTACGGTAAACTGCCCACTTGGCAGTACATCAAGTGTATCA
TATGCCAAGTACGCCCCCTATTGACGTCAATGACGGTAAATGGCCCGCCTGGCATTATGCCCAGTACATG
ACCTTATGGGACTTTCCTACTTGGCAGTACATCTACGTATTAGTCATCGCTATTACCATGGTGATGCGGT
TTTGGCAGTACATCAATGGGCGTGGATAGCGGTTTGACTCACGGGGATTTCCAAGTCTCCACCCCATTGA
CGTCAATGGGAGTTTGTTTTGGCACCAAAATCAACGGGACTTTCCAAAATGTCGTAACAACTCCGCCCCA
TTGACGCAAATGGGCGGTAGGCGTGTACGGTGGGAGGTCTATATAAGCAGAGCTCTCTGGCTAACTAGAG
AACCCACTGCTTACTGGCTTATCGAAATTAATACGACTCACTATAGGGAGACCCAAGCTGGCTAGCGTTT
AAACTTAAGCTTGGTACCGAGCTCGGATCGGCCACCATGGGATCCGGCTGTGTGCAATGTAAGGATAAAG
AAGCAACAAAACTGACGGAGGAGAGGGACGGCAGCCTGAACCAGAGCTCTGGGTACCGCTATGGCACAGA
CCCCACCCCTCAGCACTACCCCAGCTTCGGTGTGACCTCCATCCCCAACTACAACAACTTCCACGCAGCC
GGGGGCCAAGGACTCACCGTCTTTGGAGGTGTGAACTCTTCGTCTCATACGGGGACCTTGCGTACGAGAG
GAGGAACAGGAGTGACACTCTTTGTGGCCCTTTATGACTATGAAGCACGGACAGAAGATGACCTGAGTTT
TCACAAAGGAGAAAAATTTCAAATATTGAACAGCTCGGAAGGAGATTGGTGGGAAGCCCGCTCCTTGACA
ACTGGAGAGACAGGTTACATTCCCAGCAATTATGTGGCTCCAGTTGACTCTATCCAGGCAGAAGAGTGGT
ACTTTGGAAAACTTGGCCGAAAAGATGCTGAGCGACAGCTATTGTCCTTTGGAAACCCAAGAGGTACCTT
TCTTATCCGCGAGAGTGAAACCACCAAAGGTGCCTATTCACTTTCTATCCGTGATTGGGATGATATGAAA
GGAGACCATGTCAAACATTATAAAATTCGCAAACTTGACAATGGTGGATACTACATTACCACCCGGGCCC
AGTTTGAAACACTTCAGCAGCTTGTACAACATTACTCAGGTACCTGGAATGGAAACACAAAAGTAGCCAT
AAAGACTCTTAAACCAGGCACAATGTCCCCCGAATCATTCCTTGAGGAAGCGCAGATCATGAAGAAGCTG
AAGCACGACAAGCTGGTCCAGCTCTATGCAGTGGTGTCTGAGGAGCCCATCTACATCGTCACCGAGTATA
TGAACAAAGGAAGTTTACTGGATTTCTTAAAAGATGGAGAAGGAAGAGCTCTGAAATTACCAAATCTTGT
GGACATGGCAGCACAGGTGGCTGCAGGAATGGCTTACATCGAGCGCATGAATTATATCCATAGAGATCTG
CGATCAGCAAACATTCTAGTGGGGAATGGACTCATATGCAAGATTGCTGACTTCGGATTGGCCCGATTGA
TAGAAGACAATGAGTACACAGCAAGACAAGGTGCAAAGTTCCCCATCAAGTGGACGGCCCCCGAGGCAGC
CCTGTACGGGAGGTTCACAATCAAGTCTGACGTGTGGTCTTTTGGAATCTTACTCACAGAGCTGGTCACC
AAAGGAAGAGTGCCATACCCAGGCATGAACAACCGGGAGGTGCTGGAGCAGGTGGAGCGAGGCTACAGGA
TGCCCTGCCCGCAGGACTGCCCCATCTCTCTGCATGAGCTCATGATCCACTGCTGGAAAAAGGACCCTGA
AGAACGCCCCACTTTTGAGTACTTGCAGAGCTTCCTGGAAGACTACTTTACCGCGACAGAGCCCCAGTAC
CAACCTGGTGAAAACCTGCTCGAGGACTACAAGGATGACGATGACAAGTAAGAATTCGTCGAGTCTAGAG
GGCCCGTTTAAACCCGCTGATCAGCCTCGACTGTGCCTTCTAGTTGCCAGCCATCTGTTGTTTGCCCCTC
CCCCGTGCCTTCCTTGACCCTGGAAGGTGCCACTCCCACTGTCCTTTCCTAATAAAATGAGGAAATTGCA
TCGCATTGTCTGAGTAGGTGTCATTCTATTCTGGGGGGTGGGGTGGGGCAGGACAGCAAGGGGGAGGATT
GGGAAGACAATAGCAGGCATGCTGGGGATGCGGTGGGCTCTATGGCTTCTGAGGCGGAAAGAACCAGCTG
GGGCTCTAGGGGGTATCCCC
[124 nt withheld, positions 4501-4624]
C
[91 nt withheld, positions 4626-4716]
A
[49 nt withheld, positions 4718-4766]
CCTTTGACGTTGGAGTCCACGTTCTTT
[37 nt withheld, positions 4794-4830]
ACCCTATCTCGGTCTATTCTTTTGATTTATAAGGGATTTTGCCGATTTCGGCCTATTGGTTAAAAAATGA
GCTGATTTAACAAAAATTTAACGCGAATTAATTCTGTGGAATGTGTGTCAGTTAGGGTGTGGAAAGTCCC
CAGGCTCCCCAGCAGGCAGAAGTATGCAAAGCATGCATCTCAATTAGTCAGCAACCAGGTGTGGAAAGTC
CCCAGGCTCCCCAGCAGGCAGAAGTATGCAAAGCATGCATCTCAATTAGTCAGCAACCATAGTCCCGCCC
CTAACTCCGCCCATCCCGCCCCTAACTCCGCCCAGTTCCGCCCATTCTCCGCCCCATGGCTGACTAATTT
TTTTTATTTATGCAGAGGCCGAGGCCGCCTCTGCCTCTGAGCTATTCCAGAAGTAGTGAGGAGGCTTTTT
TGGAGGCCTAGGCTTTTGCAAAAAGCTCCCGGGAGCTTGTATATCCATTTTCGGATCTGATCAAGAGACA
GGATGAGGATCGTTTCGCATGATTGAACAAGATGGATTGCACGCAGGTTCTCCGGCCGCTTGGGTGGAGA
GGCTATTCGGCTATGACTGGGCACAACAGACAATCGGCTGCTCTGATGCCGCCGTGTTCCGGCTGTCAGC
GCAGGGGCGCCCGGTTCTTTTTGTCAAGACCGACCTGTCCGGTGCCCTGAATGAACTGCAGGACGAGGCA
GCGCGGCTATCGTGGCTGGCCACGACGGGCGTTCCTTGCGCAGCTGTGCTCGACGTTGTCACTGAAGCGG
GAAGGGACTGGCTGCTATTGGGCGAAGTGCCGGGGCAGGATCTCCTGTCATCTCACCTTGCTCCTGCCGA
GAAAGTATCCATCATGGCTGATGCAATGCGGCGGCTGCATACGCTTGATCCGGCTACCTGCCCATTCGAC
CACCAAGCGAAACATCGCATCGAGCGAGCACGTACTCGGATGGAAGCCGGTCTTGTCGATCAGGATGATC
TGGACGAAGAGCATCAGGGGCTCGCGCCAGCCGAACTGTTCGCCAGGCTCAAGGCGCGCATGCCCGACGG
CGAGGATCTCGTCGTGACCCATGGCGATGCCTGCTTGCCGAATATCATGGTGGAAAATGGCCGCTTTTCT
GGATTCATCGACTGTGGCCGGCTGGGTGTGGCGGACCGCTATCAGGACATAGCGTTGGCTACCCGTGATA
TTGCTGAAGAGCTTGGCGGCGAATGGGCTGACCGCTTCCTCGTGCTTTACGGTATCGCCGCTCCCGATTC
GCAGCGCATCGCCTTCTATCGCCTTCTTGACGAGTTCTTCTGAGCGGGACTCTGGGGTTCGAAATGACCG
ACCAAGCGACGCCCAACCTGCCATCACGAGATTTCGATTCCACCGCCGCCTTCTATGAAAGGTTGGGCTT
CGGAATCGTTTTCCGGGACGCCGGCTGGATGATCCTCCAGCGCGGGGATCTCATGCTGGAGTTCTTCGCC
CACCCCAACTTGTTTATTGCAGCTTATAATGGTTACAAATAAAGCAATAGCATCACAAATTTCACAAATA
AAGCATTTTTTTCACTGCATTCTAGTTGTGGTTTGTCCAAACTCATCAATGTATCTTATCATGTCTGTAT
ACCGTCGACCTCTAGCTAGAGCTTGGCGTAATCATGGTCATAGCTGTTTCCTGTGTGAAATTGTTATCCG
CTCACAATTCCACACAACATACGAGCCGGAAGCATAAAGTGTAAAGCCTGGGGTGCCTAATGAGTGAGCT
AACTCACATTAATTGCGTTGCGCTCACTGCCCGCTTTCCAGTCGGGAAACCTGTCGTGCCAGCTGCATTA
ATGAATCGGCCAACGCGCGGGGAGAGGCGGTTTGCGTATTGGGCGCTCTTCCGCTTCCTCGCTCACTGAC
TCGCTGCGCTCGGTCGTTCGGCTGCGGCGAGCGGTATCAGCTCACTCAAAGGCGGTAATACGGTTATCCA
CAGAATCAGGGGATAACGCAGGAAAGAACATGTGAGCAAAAGGCCAGCAAAAGGCCAGGAACCGTAAAAA
GGCCGCGTTGCTGGCGTT
