>Addgene plasmid #74509 | pcFLAG-FYN-WT | addgene partial sequence | sequence record 146140 | CMV-F 5'-CGCAAATGGGCGGTAGGCGTG-3'
ACCCACTGCTTACTGGCTTATCGAAATTAATACGACTCACTATAGGGAGACCCAAGCTGGCTAGCGTTTA
AACTTAAGCTTGGTACCGAGCTCGGATCGGCCACCATGGGATCCGGCTGTGTGCAATGTAAGGATAAAGA
AGCAACAAAACTGACGGAGGAGAGGGACGGCAGCCTGAACCAGAGCTCTGGGTACCGCTATGGCACAGAC
CCCACCCCTCAGCACTACCCCAGCTTCGGTGTGACCTCCATCCCCAACTACAACAACTTCCACGCAGCCG
GGGGCCAAGGACTCACCGTCTTTGGAGGTGTGAACTCTTCGTCTCATACGGGGACCTTGCGTACGAGAGG
AGGAACAGGAGTGACACTCTTTGTGGCCCTTTATGACTATGAAGCACGGACAGAAGATGACCTGAGTTTT
CACAAAGGAGAAAAATTTCAAATATTGAACAGCTCGGAAGGAGATTGGTGGGAAGCCCGCTCCTTGACAA
CTGGAGAGACAGGTTACATTCCCAGCAATTATGTGGCTCCAGTTGACTCTATCCAGGCAGAAGAGTGGTA
CTTTGGAAAACTTGGCCGAAAAGATGCTGAGCGACAGCTATTGTCCTTTGGAAACCCAAGAGGTACCTTT
CTTATCCGCGAGAGTGAAACCACCAAAGGTGCCTATTCACTTTCTATCCGTGATTGGGATGATATGAAAG
GAGACCATGTCAAACATTATAAAATTCGCAAACTTGACAATGGTGGATACTACATTACCACCCGGGCCCA
GTTTGAAACACTTCAGCAGCTTGTACAACATTACTCAGGTACCTGGAATGGAAACACAAAAGTAGCCATA
AAGACTCTTAAACCAGGCACAATGTCCC
