>Addgene plasmid #74509 | pcFLAG-FYN-WT | addgene partial sequence | sequence record 146141 | BGH-rev 5'-TAGAAGGCACAGTCGAGG-3'
ATTCTTACTTGTCATCGTCATCCTTGTAGTCCTCGAGCAGGTTTTCACCAGGTTGGTACTGGGGCTCTGT
CGCGGTAAAGTAGTCTTCCAGGAAGCTCTGCAAGTACTCAAAAGTGGGGCGTTCTTCAGGGTCCTTTTTC
CAGCAGTGGATCATGAGCTCATGCAGAGAGATGGGGCAGTCCTGCGGGCAGGGCATCCTGTAGCCTCGCT
CCACCTGCTCCAGCACCTCCCGGTTGTTCATGCCTGGGTATGGCACTCTTCCTTTGGTGACCAGCTCTGT
GAGTAAGATTCCAAAAGACCACACGTCAGACTTGATTGTGAACCTCCCGTACAGGGCTGCCTCGGGGGCC
GTCCACTTGATGGGGAACTTTGCACCTTGTCTTGCTGTGTACTCATTGTCTTCTATCAATCGGGCCAATC
CGAAGTCAGCAATCTTGCATATGAGTCCATTCCCCACTAGAATGTTTGCTGATCGCAGATCTCTATGGAT
ATAATTCATGCGCTCGATGTAAGCCATTCCTGCAGCCACCTGTGCTGCCATGTCCACAAGATTTGGTAAT
TTCAGAGCTCTTCCTTCTCCATCTTTTAAGAAATCCAGTAAACTTCCTTTGTTCATATACTCGGTGACGA
TGTAGATGGGCTCCTCAGACACCACTGCATAGAGCTGGACCAGCTTGTCGTGCTTCAGCTTCTTCATGAT
CTGCGCTTCCTCAAGGAATGATTCGGGGGACATTGTGCCTGGTTTAAGAGTCTTTATGGCTACTTTTGTG
TTTCCATTCCAGGTACCTGAGTAATGTTGTACAAGCTGCTGAAGTGTTTCAAACTGG
